Addgene plasmid #22584: Flag-HA-USP46
Depositing lab: Wade Harper. Depositing organization: Harvard Medical School. Publication: Defining the human deubiquitinating enzyme interaction landscape. Sowa ME, Bennett EJ, Gygi SP, Harper JW. Cell. 2009 Jul 23. 138(2):389-403. 10.1016/j.cell.2009.04.042 PubMed 19615732.
Backbone
  Vector backbone: pDEST_LTR_N_FLAG_HA_IRES_puro
  Backbone manufacturer: Harper_Lab
  Backbone size w/o insert (bp): 6521
  Vector type: Mammalian Expression, Retroviral
  Selectable markers: Puromycin
Growth in bacteria
  Bacterial resistance: Ampicillin, 100 μg/mL
  Growth temperature: 37°C
  Growth strain: DH5alpha
  Copy number: High Copy
Gene/Insert
  Gene/Insert name: USP46 (alt names: ubiquitin specific peptidase 46; FLJ12552)
  Species: H. sapiens (human)
  Mutation: None
  GenBank ID: BC037574.1
  Entrez Gene: USP46
  Tag / fusion protein: HA (N terminal on backbone); FLAG (N terminal on backbone)
  Cloning method: Gateway Cloning; 5′ cloning site GATEWAY_LR (unknown if destroyed); 3′ cloning site GATEWAY_LR (unknown if destroyed)
  Sequencing primers: 5′ CAGCCCTCACTCCTTCTCTAGG; 3′ CAAGCGGCTTCGGCCAGTAAC
Resource information
  A portion of this plasmid was derived from a plasmid made by: Marc_Vidal_Orfeome_collection
Terms and licenses: Academic/Nonprofit Terms; Industry Terms: Not Available to Industry
How to cite: Flag-HA-USP46 was a gift from Wade Harper (Addgene plasmid # 22584 ; http://n2t.net/addgene:22584 ; RRID:Addgene_22584)
