[The description below was written by a language model from this plasmid's Addgene catalogue record and pLannotate feature annotations shown in this document.]
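Description:
Flag-HA-USP46 is a retroviral mammalian expression plasmid built by Gateway LR recombination of a human USP46 open reading frame (ubiquitin specific peptidase 46, unmutated, derived from an ORFeome collection clone) into the destination vector pDEST_LTR_N_FLAG_HA_IRES_puro. The sequenced construct is about 7.5 kb. In bacteria it is maintained at high copy through a ColE1/pUC-type origin and selected with ampicillin via the β-lactamase gene. The backbone also carries short remnants of lacI, lacZα, rop, bom and tetracycline-resistance sequences, which are cloning leftovers rather than functional parts.

The viral portion is of the murine embryonic stem cell virus type: a 5′ LTR that spans the plasmid origin, the Ψ packaging signal, a truncated MMLV gag segment lacking its start codon, and a 3′ LTR. No separate internal promoter is annotated, so expression is presumably driven from the 5′ LTR, as the backbone name suggests. Downstream of the packaging region lie the N-terminal FLAG and HA epitope tags, an attB1 site, the USP46 coding sequence and attB2, giving a tandem-tagged FLAG-HA-USP46 fusion protein. An EMCV IRES then allows translation of puromycin N-acetyltransferase from the same transcript, linking puromycin resistance to expression of the tagged protein. Because gag is truncated and only an env fragment is present, viral proteins must be supplied in trans by packaging cells to make replication-defective particles.

The construct suits stable transduction and puromycin selection of mammalian cells, with the dual tag allowing detection or affinity purification of USP46. This fits the associated study mapping interaction partners of human deubiquitinating enzymes.
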