Features (pLannotate 1.2.2; 23 found; start..end, strand, type, name):
    579..920     +  misc_feature   MESV Ψ: packaging signal of murine embryonic stem cell virus
    987..1403    +  CDS            gag (truncated): truncated Moloney murine leukemia virus (MMLV) gag gene lacking the start codon
   1428..1448    +  CDS            FLAG (fragment): FLAG® epitope tag, followed by an enterokinase cleavage site
   1461..1487    +  CDS            3xHA (fragment): three tandem HA epitope tags
   1504..1521    +  protein_bind   attB1 (fragment): mutant version of attB; core recombination site for the Gateway® BP reaction BP Clonase™
   1527..2624    +  CDS            USP46: UBP46_HUMAN - Experimental evidence at protein level: Swiss-Prot protein existence level 1. Deubiquitinating enzyme that plays a role in behavior, possibly by regulating GABA action. May act by mediating the deubiquitination of GAD1/GAD67 (By similarity). Has almost no deubiquitinating activity by itself and requires the interaction with WDR48 to have a high activity (PubMed:19075014, PubMed:26388029). Not involved in deubiquitination of monoubiquitinated FANCD2 (PubMed:19075014). From Homo sapiens (Human).
   2626..2650    -  protein_bind   attB2: mutant version of attB; recombination site for the Gateway® BP reaction BP Clonase™
   2768..3230    +  misc_feature   IRES: internal ribosome entry site (IRES) of the encephalomyocarditis virus (EMCV)
   3244..3843    +  CDS            PuroR: puromycin N-acetyltransferase; pac from Streptomyces alboniger; confers resistance to puromycin
   3919..4433    +  LTR            3' LTR: 3' long terminal repeat from murine embryonic stem cell virus
   4595..4611    -  protein_bind   lac operator: The lac repressor binds to the lac operator to inhibit transcription in E. coli. This inhibition can be relieved by adding lactose or isopropyl-β-D-thiogalactopyranoside (IPTG). lac repressor encoded by lacI
   4619..4649    -  promoter       lac promoter: promoter for the E. coli lac operon
   4664..4685    -  protein_bind   CAP binding site: CAP binding activates transcription in the presence of cAMP. E. coli catabolite activator protein
   4698..4790    -  CDS            lacI (fragment): lac repressor; lacI; The lac repressor binds to the lac operator to inhibit transcription in E. coli. This inhibition can be relieved by adding lactose or isopropyl-β-D-thiogalactopyranoside (IPTG).
   4973..5561    -  rep_origin     ori: high-copy-number ColE1/pMB1/pBR322/pUC origin of replication
   5732..6592    -  CDS            AmpR: β-lactamase; bla; confers resistance to ampicillin, carbenicillin, and related antibiotics
   6593..6697    -  promoter       AmpR promoter: bla
   6792..6827    +  CDS            rop (fragment): Rop protein, which maintains plasmids at low copy number; rop
   6929..7028    +  misc_feature   bom (fragment): basis of mobility region from pBR322
   7034..7183    -  CDS            lacZα (fragment): LacZα fragment of β-galactosidase; lacZ fragment
   7183..7384    -  CDS            TcR (fragment): tetracycline efflux protein; tet; confers resistance to tetracycline
   7385..7483    +  CDS            env (fragment): murine leukemia virus gPr80 envelope polyprotein precursor; env; proteolytically cleaved into gp70SU and p15TM subunits
   7525..515     +  LTR            5' LTR (across the origin): 5' long terminal repeat from murine embryonic stem cell virus
>Addgene plasmid #22584 | Flag-HA-USP46 | addgene full sequence | sequence record 228323 | Addgene NGS Result
TGAAAGACCCCACCTGTAGGTTTGGCAAGCTAGCTTAAGTAACGCCATTTTGCAAGGCATGGAAAATACA
TAACTGAGAATAGAGAAGTTCAGATCAAGGTTAGGAACAGAGAGACAGCAGAATATGGGCCAAACAGGAT
ATCTGTGGTAAGCAGTTCCTGCCCCGGCTCAGGGCCAAGAACAGATGGTCCCCAGATGCGGTCCCGCCCT
CAGCAGTTTCTAGAGAACCATCAGATGTTTCCAGGGTGCCCCAAGGACCTGAAATGACCCTGTGCCTTAT
TTGAACTAACCAATCAGTTCGCTTCTCGCTTCTGTTCGCGCGCTTCTGCTCCCCGAGCTCAATAAAAGAG
CCCACAACCCCTCACTCGGCGCGCCAGTCCTCCGATAGACTGCGTCGCCCGGGTACCCGTATTCCCAATA
AAGCCTCTTGCTGTTTGCATCCGAATCGTGGACTCGCTGATCCTTGGGAGGGTCTCCTCAGATTGATTGA
CTGCCCACCTCGGGGGTCTTTCATTTGGAGGTTCCACCGAGATTTGGAGACCCCTGCCCAGGGACCACCG
ACCCCCCCGCCGGGAGGTAAGCTGGCCAGCGGTCGTTTCGTGTCTGTCTCTGTCTTTGTGCGTGTTTGTG
CCGGCATCTAATGTTTGCGCCTGCGTCTGTACTAGTTAGCTAACTAGCTCTGTATCTGGCGGACCCGTGG
TGGAACTGACGAGTTCTGAACACCCGGCCGCAACCCTGGGAGACGTCCCAGGGACTTTGGGGGCCGTTTT
TGTGGCCCGACCTGAGGAAGGGAGTCGATGTGGAATCCGACCCCGTCAGGATATGTGGTTCTGGTAGGAG
ACGAGAACCTAAAACAGTTCCCGCCTCCGTCTGAATTTTTGCTTTCGGTTTGGAACCGAAGCCGCGCGTC
TTGTCTGCTGCAGCGCTGCAGCATCGTTCTGTGTTGTCTCTGTCTGACTGTGTTTCTGTATTTGTCTGAA
AATTAGGGCCAGACTGTTACCACTCCCTTAAGTTTGACCTTAGGTCACTGGAAAGATGTCGAGCGGATCG
CTCACAACCAGTCGGTAGATGTCAAGAAGAGACGTTGGGTTACCTTCTGCTCTGCAGAATGGCCAACCTT
TAACGTCGGATGGCCGCGAGACGGCACCTTTAACCGAGACCTCATCACCCAGGTTAAGATCAAGGTCTTT
TCACCTGGCCCGCATGGACACCCAGACCAGGTCCCCTACATCGTGACCTGGGAAGCCTTGGCTTTTGACC
CCCCTCCCTGGGTCAAGCCCTTTGTACACCCTAAGCCTCCGCCTCCTCTTCCTCCATCCGCCCCGTCTCT
CCCCCTTGAACCTCCTCGTTCGACCCCGCCTCGATCCTCCCTTTATCCAGCCCTCACTCCTTCTCTAGGC
GCCGGAATTAGATCTGCCACCATGGACTACAAGGATGACGATGACAAGCTCGATGGAGGATACCCATACG
ATGTTCCAGATTACGCTGCTCGAGGTTATCAAACAAGTTTGTACAAAAAAGTTGGCATGACTGTCCGAAA
CATCGCCTCCATCTGTAATATGGGCACCAATGCCTCTGCTCTGGAAAAAGACATTGGTCCAGAGCAGTTT
CCAATCAATGAACACTATTTCGGATTGGTCAATTTTGGAAACACATGCTACTGTAACTCCGTGCTTCAGG
CATTGTACTTCTGCCGTCCATTCCGGGAGAATGTGTTGGCATACAAGGCCCAGCAAAAGAAGAAGGAAAA
CTTGCTGACGTGCCTGGCGGACCTTTTCCACAGCATTGCCACACAGAAGAAGAAGGTTGGCGTCATCCCA
CCAAAGAAGTTCATTTCAAGGCTGAGAAAAGAGAATGATCTCTTTGATAACTACATGCAGCAGGATGCTC
ATGAATTTTTAAATTATTTGCTAAACACTATTGCGGACATCCTTCAGGAGGAGAAGAAACAGGAAAAACA
AAATGGAAAATTAAAAAATGGCAACATGAACGAACCTGCGGAAAATAATAAACCAGAACTCACCTGGGTC
CATGAGATTTTTCAGGGAACGCTTACCAATGAAACTCGATGCTTGAACTGTGAAACTGTTAGTAGCAAAG
ATGAAGATTTTCTTGACCTTTCTGTTGATGTGGAGCAGAATACATCCATTACCCACTGTCTAAGAGACTT
CAGCAACACAGAAACACTGTGTAGTGAACAAAAATATTATTGTGAAACATGCTGCAGCAAACAAGAAGCC
CAGAAAAGGATGAGGGTAAAAAAGCTGCCCATGATCTTGGCCCTGCACCTAAAGCGGTTCAAGTACATGG
AGCAGCTGCACAGATACACCAAGCTGTCTTACCGTGTGGTCTTCCCTCTGGAACTCCGGCTCTTCAACAC
CTCCAGTGATGCAGTGAACCTGGACCGCATGTATGACTTGGTTGCGGTGGTCGTTCACTGTGGCAGTGGT
CCTAATCGTGGGCATTATATCACTATTGTGAAAAGTCACGGCTTCTGGCTTTTGTTTGATGATGACATTG
TAGAGAAAATAGATGCTCAAGCTATTGAAGAATTCTATGGCCTGACGTCAGATATATCAAAAAATTCAGA
ATCTGGATATATTTTATTCTATCAGTCAAGAGAGTACCCAACTTTCTTGTACAAAGTGGTTCGATAACGA
ATTCCGCCCCCCCCCCCTAACGTTACTGGCCGAAGCCGCTTGGAATAAGGCCGGTGTGCGTTTGTCTATA
TGTTATTTTCCACCATATTGCCGTCTTTTGGCAATGTGAGGGCCCGGAAACCTGGCCCTGTCTTCTTGAC
GAGCATTCCTAGGGGTCTTTCCCCTCTCGCCAAAGGAATGCAAGGTCTGTTGAATGTCGTGAAGGAAGCA
GTTCCTCTGGAAGCTTCTTGAAGACAAACAACGTCTGTAGCGACCCTTTGCAGGCAGCGGAACCCCCCAC
CTGGCGACAGGTGCCTCTGCGGCCAAAAGCCACGTGTATAAGATACACCTGCAAAGGCGGCACAACCCCA
GTGCCACGTTGTGAGTTGGATAGTTGTGGAAAGAGTCAAATGGCTCTCCTCAAGCGTATTCAACAAGGGG
CTGAAGGATGCCCAGAAGGTACCCCATTGTATGGGATCTGATCTGGGGCCTCGGTGCACATGCTTTACAT
GTGTTTAGTCGAGGTTAAAAAAACGTCTAGGCCCCCCGAACCACGGGGACGTGGTTTTCCTTTGAAAAAC
ACGATGATAATATGGCCACAACCATGACCGAGTACAAGCCCACGGTGCGCCTCGCCACCCGCGACGACGT
CCCCAGGGCCGTACGCACCCTCGCCGCCGCGTTCGCCGACTACCCCGCCACGCGCCACACCGTCGATCCG
GACCGCCACATCGAGCGGGTCACCGAGCTGCAAGAACTCTTCCTCACGCGCGTCGGGCTCGACATCGGCA
AGGTGTGGGTCGCGGACGACGGCGCCGCGGTGGCGGTCTGGACCACGCCGGAGAGCGTCGAAGCGGGGGC
GGTGTTCGCCGAGATCGGCCCGCGCATGGCCGAGTTGAGCGGTTCCCGGCTGGCCGCGCAGCAACAGATG
GAAGGCCTCCTGGCGCCGCACCGGCCCAAGGAGCCCGCGTGGTTCCTGGCCACCGTCGGCGTCTCGCCCG
ACCACCAGGGCAAGGGTCTGGGCAGCGCCGTCGTGCTCCCCGGAGTGGAGGCGGCCGAGCGCGCCGGGGT
GCCCGCCTTCCTGGAGACCTCCGCGCCCCGCAACCTCCCCTTCTACGAGCGGCTCGGCTTCACCGTCACC
GCCGACGTCGAGGTGCCCGAAGGACCGCGCACCTGGTGCATGACCCGCAAGCCCGGTGCCTGATGCATCG
ATGTCGACCTGCAGCCAAGCTTATCGATAAAATAAAAGATTTTATTTAGTCTCCAGAAAAAGGGGGGAAT
GAAAGACCCCACCTGTAGGTTTGGCAAGCTAGCTTAAGTAACGCCATTTTGCAAGGCATGGAAAATACAT
AACTGAGAATAGAGAAGTTCAGATCAAGGTTAGGAACAGAGAGACAGCAGAATATGGGCCAAACAGGATA
TCTGTGGTAAGCAGTTCCTGCCCCGGCTCAGGGCCAAGAACAGATGGTCCCCAGATGCGGTCCCGCCCTC
AGCAGTTTCTAGAGAACCATCAGATGTTTCCAGGGTGCCCCAAGGACCTGAAATGACCCTGTGCCTTATT
TGAACTAACCAATCAGTTCGCTTCTCGCTTCTGTTCGCGCGCTTCTGCTCCCCGAGCTCAATAAAAGAGC
CCACAACCCCTCACTCGGCGCGCCAGTCCTCCGATAGACTGCGTCGCCCGGGTACCCGTGTATCCAATAA
ACCCTCTTGCAGTTGCATCCGACTTGTGGTCTCGCTGTTCCTTGGGAGGGTCTCCTCTGAGTGATTGACT
ACCCGTCAGCGGGGGTCTTTCATGGGTAACAGTTTCTTGAAGTTGGAGAACAACATTCTGAGGGTAGGAG
TCGAATATTAAGTAATCCTGACTCAATTAGCCACTGTTTTGAATCCACATACTCCAATACTCCTGAAATA
GTTCATTATGGACAGCGCAGAAAGAGCTGGGGAGAATTGTGAAATTGTTATCCGCTCACAATTCCACACA
ACATACGAGCCGGAAGCATAAAGTGTAAAGCCTGGGGTGCCTAATGAGTGAGCTAACTCACATTAATTGC
GTTGCGCTCACTGCCCGCTTTCCAGTCGGGAAACCTGTCGTGCCAGCTGCATTAATGAATCGGCCAACGC
GCGGGGAGAGGCGGTTTGCGTATTGGGCGCTCTTCCGCTTCCTCGCTCACTGACTCGCTGCGCTCGGTCG
TTCGGCTGCGGCGAGCGGTATCAGCTCACTCAAAGGCGGTAATACGGTTATCCACAGAATCAGGGGATAA
CGCAGGAAAGAACATGTGAGCAAAAGGCCAGCAAAAGGCCAGGAACCGTAAAAAGGCCGCGTTGCTGGCG
TTTTTCCATAGGCTCCGCCCCCCTGACGAGCATCACAAAAATCGACGCTCAAGTCAGAGGTGGCGAAACC
CGACAGGACTATAAAGATACCAGGCGTTTCCCCCTGGAAGCTCCCTCGTGCGCTCTCCTGTTCCGACCCT
GCCGCTTACCGGATACCTGTCCGCCTTTCTCCCTTCGGGAAGCGTGGCGCTTTCTCATAGCTCACGCTGT
AGGTATCTCAGTTCGGTGTAGGTCGTTCGCTCCAAGCTGGGCTGTGTGCACGAACCCCCCGTTCAGCCCG
ACCGCTGCGCCTTATCCGGTAACTATCGTCTTGAGTCCAACCCGGTAAGACACGACTTATCGCCACTGGC
AGCAGCCACTGGTAACAGGATTAGCAGAGCGAGGTATGTAGGCGGTGCTACAGAGTTCTTGAAGTGGTGG
CCTAACTACGGCTACACTAGAAGAACAGTATTTGGTATCTGCGCTCTGCTGAAGCCAGTTACCTTCGGAA
AAAGAGTTGGTAGCTCTTGATCCGGCAAACAAACCACCGCTGGTAGCGGTGGTTTTTTTGTTTGCAAGCA
GCAGATTACGCGCAGAAAAAAAGGATCTCAAGAAGATCCTTTGATCTTTTCTACGGGGTCTGACGCTCAG
TGGAACGAAAACTCACGTTAAGGGATTTTGGTCATGAGATTATCAAAAAGGATCTTCACCTAGATCCTTT
TAAATTAAAAATGAAGTTTTAAATCAATCTAAAGTATATATGAGTAAACTTGGTCTGACAGTTACCAATG
CTTAATCAGTGAGGCACCTATCTCAGCGATCTGTCTATTTCGTTCATCCATAGTTGCCTGACTCCCCGTC
GTGTAGATAACTACGATACGGGAGGGCTTACCATCTGGCCCCAGTGCTGCAATGATACCGCGAGACCCAC
GCTCACCGGCTCCAGATTTATCAGCAATAAACCAGCCAGCCGGAAGGGCCGAGCGCAGAAGTGGTCCTGC
AACTTTATCCGCCTCCATCCAGTCTATTAATTGTTGCCGGGAAGCTAGAGTAAGTAGTTCGCCAGTTAAT
AGTTTGCGCAACGTTGTTGCCATTGCTACAGGCATCGTGGTGTCACGCTCGTCGTTTGGTATGGCTTCAT
TCAGCTCCGGTTCCCAACGATCAAGGCGAGTTACATGATCCCCCATGTTGTGCAAAAAAGCGGTTAGCTC
CTTCGGTCCTCCGATCGTTGTCAGAAGTAAGTTGGCCGCAGTGTTATCACTCATGGTTATGGCAGCACTG
CATAATTCTCTTACTGTCATGCCATCCGTAAGATGCTTTTCTGTGACTGGTGAGTACTCAACCAAGTCAT
TCTGAGAATAGTGTATGCGGCGACCGAGTTGCTCTTGCCCGGCGTCAATACGGGATAATACCGCGCCACA
TAGCAGAACTTTAAAAGTGCTCATCATTGGAAAACGTTCTTCGGGGCGAAAACTCTCAAGGATCTTACCG
CTGTTGAGATCCAGTTCGATGTAACCCACTCGTGCACCCAACTGATCTTCAGCATCTTTTACTTTCACCA
GCGTTTCTGGGTGAGCAAAAACAGGAAGGCAAAATGCCGCAAAAAAGGGAATAAGGGCGACACGGAAATG
TTGAATACTCATACTCTTCCTTTTTCAATATTATTGAAGCATTTATCAGGGTTATTGTCTCATGAGCGGA
TACATATTTGAATGTATTTAGAAAAATAAACAAATAGGGGTTCCGCGCACATTTCCCCGAAAAGTGCCAC
CTGACGTCTAAGAAACCATTATTATCATGACATTAACCTATAAAAATAGGCGTATCACGAGGCCCTTTCG
TCTCGCGCGTTTCGGTGATGACGGTGAAAACCTCTGACACATGCAGCTCCCGGAGACGGTCACAGCTTGT
CTGTAAGCGGATGCCGGGAGCAGACAAGCCCGTCAGGGCGCGTCAGCGGGTGTTGGCGGGTGTCGGGGCT
GGCTTAACTATGCGGCATCAGAGCAGATTGTACTGAGAGTGCACCATATGCGGTGTGAAATACCGCACAG
ATGCGTAAGGAGAAAATACCGCATCAGGCGCCATTCGCCATTCAGGCTGCGCAACTGTTGGGAAGGGCGA
TCGGTGCGGGCCTCTTCGCTATTACGCCAGCTGGCGAAAGGGGGATGTGCTGCAAGGCGATTAAGTTGGG
TAACGCCAGGGTTTTCCCAGTCACGACGTTGTAAAACGACGGCGCAAGGAATGGTGCATGCAAGGAGATG
GCGCCCAACAGTCCCCCGGCCACGGGGCCTGCCACCATACCCACGCCGAAACAAGCGCTCATGAGCCCGA
AGTGGCGAGCCCGATCTTCCCCATCGGTGATGTCGGCGATATAGGCGCCAGCAACCGCACCTGTGGCGCC
GGTGATGCCGGCCACGATGCGTCCGGCGTAGAGGCGATTAGTCCAATTTGTTAAAGACAGGATATCAGTG
GTCCAGGCTCTAGTTTTGACTCAACAATATCACCAGCTGAAGCCTATAGAGTACGAGCCATAGATAAAAT
AAAAGATTTTATTTAGTCTCCAGAAAAAGGGGGGAA
