>Addgene plasmid #22584 | Flag-HA-USP46 | addgene partial sequence | sequence record 28386 | 22584 with HarMSCVb (caggtcccctacatcgtgac)
CCCTAAGCCTCCGCCTCCTCTTCCTCCATCNNNNNNNNNNCTCCCCCTTGAACCTCCTCGTTCGACCCCG
CCTCGATCCTCCCTTTATCCAGCCCTCACTCCTTCTCTAGGCGCCGGAATTAGATCTGCCACCATGGACT
ACAAGGATGACGATGACAAGCTCGATGGAGGATACCCATACGATGTTCCAGATTACGCTGCTCGAGGTTA
TCAAACAAGTTTGTACAAAAAAGTTGGCATGACTGTCCGAAACATCGCCTCCATCTGTAATATGGGCACC
AATGCCTCTGCTCTGGAAAAAGACATTGGTCCAGAGCAGTTTCCAATCAATGAACACTATTTCGGATTGG
TCAATTTTGGAAACACATGCTACTGTAACTCCGTGCTTCAGGCATTGTACTTCTGCCGTCCATTCCGGGA
GAATGTGTTGGCATACAAGGCCCAGCAAAAGAAGAAGGAAAACTTGCTGACGTGCCTGGCGGACCTTTTC
CACAGCATTGCCACACAGAAGAAGAAGGTTGGCGTCATCCCACCAAAGAAGTTCATTTCAAGGCTGAGAA
AAGAGAATGATCTCTTTGATAACTACATGCAGCAGGATGCTCATGAATTTTTAAATTATTTGCTAAACAC
TATTGCGGACATCCTTCAGGAGGAGAAGAAACAGGAAAAACAAAATGGAAAATTAAAAAATGGCAACATG
ANCGAACCTGCGGAAAATAATAAACCAGAACTCACCTGGGTCCATGAGANTTTTCAGGGAACGCTTACCA
NTGAAACTCGATGCNTNGAACTGTGAAACTGTNANTAGCAAANATGAAGATTTTCNTGACCTTTCT
